Addgene plasmid #194770: pHACK(Gal4)-DONR(T2A-Flp1)
Purpose: To insert T2A-Flp1 into Gal4 coding sequence in Drosophila, converting Gal4 into a T2A-Flp1 transgene.
Depositing lab: Chun Han. Depositing organization: Cornell University. Publication: A toolkit for converting Gal4 into LexA and Flippase transgenes in Drosophila. Karuparti S, Yeung AT, Wang B, Guicardi PF, Han C. G3 (Bethesda). 2023 Mar 9;13(3):jkad003. doi: 10.1093/g3journal/jkad003. PubMed 36617215.
Backbone
  Vector backbone: pACGCB(2.1)-Gal4
  Vector type: Insect Expression, CRISPR
Growth in bacteria
  Bacterial resistance: Ampicillin, 100 μg/mL
  Growth temperature: 37°C
  Growth strain: DH5alpha
  Copy number: High Copy
Gene/Insert
  Gene/Insert name: T2A-Flp1
  Species: S. cerevisiae (budding yeast)
  Cloning method: Gibson Cloning
  Sequencing primers: 5′ unknown
Terms and licenses: Academic/Nonprofit Terms; Industry Terms: Not Available to Industry
How to cite: pHACK(Gal4)-DONR(T2A-Flp1) was a gift from Chun Han (Addgene plasmid # 194770 ; http://n2t.net/addgene:194770 ; RRID:Addgene_194770)
