[The description below was written by a language model from this plasmid's Addgene catalogue record and pLannotate feature annotations shown in this document.]
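Description:
pHACK(Gal4)-DONR(T2A-Flp1) is a Drosophila donor plasmid of about 17.3 kb, built on the pACGCB(2.1)-Gal4 backbone and used for homology-assisted CRISPR knock-in (HACK) to convert existing Gal4 transgenes into Flp-expressing ones. In bacteria it is maintained from a high-copy ColE1/pUC-type origin with ampicillin selection through AmpR. For making transgenic donor flies it carries P element 5' and 3' ends and a φC31 attB site, which allow transposon-mediated or site-specific integration, together with a mini-white eye-colour marker for identifying transformants.

The payload is the Saccharomyces cerevisiae FLP1 recombinase coding sequence, catalogued as a T2A-Flp1 insert, placed between two portions of the yeast GAL4 coding sequence: a truncated DNA-binding domain region upstream and a larger GAL4 fragment downstream. These flanks are consistent with homology arms that direct repair of a cut Gal4 gene. After in-frame insertion, the T2A peptide should let Flp be produced as a separate protein under whatever enhancer drove the original Gal4. The T2A element itself is not annotated in the feature table. Downstream, a dU6-3 RNA polymerase III promoter and two fragments of Streptococcus pyogenes guide RNA scaffold indicate guide RNA expression. The guides presumably target Gal4, but the record does not state their sequences or the promoter for the first scaffold.

An mTagBFP2 coding sequence is also present, and a short hsp70 promoter fragment lies just after the second GAL4 arm. The record does not state what drives the blue reporter or what role it plays.

The stated use is to convert Gal4 lines into T2A-Flp1 lines, giving tissue-specific FLP/FRT recombination in the original Gal4 expression pattern.
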