Features (pLannotate 1.2.2; 20 found; start..end, strand, type, name):
      1..233     -  misc_feature   P element 3' end: P element 3' end
    246..686     +  CDS            GAL4 DNA binding domain: DNA binding domain of the GAL4 transcriptional activator; Saccharomyces cerevisiae GAL4 (truncated)
   1440..2708    +  CDS            FLP1: FLP_YEAST - Experimental evidence at protein level: Swiss-Prot protein existence level 1. Part of the plasmid amplification system, which corrects any decrease in copy number caused by a rare missegregation event. Catalyzes the recombination between the large inverted repetitions of the 2-micron plasmid during plasmid replication. This recombination event changes the direction of one of the two replication forks in the bidirectionally replicating molecule, effectively resulting in multiple rounds of replication from a single initiation event. Binds specifically to the FLP recognition target (F
   2977..4239    +  CDS            GAL4 (fragment): GAL4 transcriptional activator; Saccharomyces cerevisiae GAL4
   4239..4266    +  promoter       hsp70 promoter (fragment): Drosophila melanogaster hsp70Bb promoter
   5433..5476    +  misc_RNA       tracrRNA (fragment): trans-activating CRISPR RNA for the Streptococcus pyogenes CRISPR/Cas9 system
   5512..5932    +  promoter       dU6-3 promoter: RNA polymerase III promoter for Drosophila U6-3 snRNA (Port et al., 2014)
   5971..6014    +  misc_RNA       tracrRNA (fragment): trans-activating CRISPR RNA for the Streptococcus pyogenes CRISPR/Cas9 system
   8110..8820    +  CDS            mTagBFP2: mTagBFP2 is a basic (constitutively fluorescent) blue fluorescent protein published in 2011, derived from Entacmaea quadricolor. It is reported to be a very rapidly-maturing monomer with very low acid sensitivity.
   9495..13614   +  gene           mini-white: white; This modified version of the white gene lacks part of the first intron.
  13625..14210   -  misc_feature   P element 5' end: No description available
  14211..14439   -  CDS            mini-white (fragment): Drosophila white gene eye color pigment; white; This is a modified version of the white gene lacking part of the first intron.
  14445..15033   -  rep_origin     ori: high-copy-number ColE1/pMB1/pBR322/pUC origin of replication
  15204..16064   -  CDS            AmpR: β-lactamase; bla; confers resistance to ampicillin, carbenicillin, and related antibiotics
  16065..16169   -  promoter       AmpR promoter: bla
  16264..16299   +  CDS            rop (fragment): Rop protein, which maintains plasmids at low copy number; rop
  16401..16451   +  misc_feature   bom (fragment): basis of mobility region from pBR322
  16644..16713   -  protein_bind   attB: attB site for the φC31 integrase (Groth et al., 2000) phage φC31 integrase
  16733..16755   +  misc_feature   bom (fragment): basis of mobility region from pBR322
  16754..1       -  gene           mini-white (fragment) (across the origin): white; This modified version of the white gene lacks part of the first intron.
>Addgene plasmid #194770 | pHACK(Gal4)-DONR(T2A-Flp1) | addgene full sequence | sequence record 381833 | Addgene NGS Result
CATGATGAAATAACATAAGGTGGTCCCGTCGGCAAGAGACATCCACTTAACGTATGCTTGCAATAAGTGC
GAGTGAAAGGAATAGTATTCTGAGTGTCGTATTGAGTCTGAGTGAGACAGCGATATGATTGTTGATTAAC
CCTTAGCATGTCCGTGGGGTTTGAATTAACTCATAATATTAATTAGACGAAATTATTTTTAAAGTTTTAT
TTTTAATAATTTGCGAGTACGCAAAGCTTGGCTGCATGAAGCTACTGTCTTCTATCGAACAAGCATGCGA
TATTTGCCGACTTAAAAAGCTCAAGTGCTCCAAAGAAAAACCGAAGTGCGCCAAGTGTCTGAAGAACAAC
TGGGAGTGTCGCTACTCTCCCAAAACCAAAAGGTCTCCGCTGACTAGGGCACATCTGACAGAAGTGGAAT
CAAGGCTAGAAAGACTGGAACAGCTATTTCTACTGATTTTTCCTCGAGAAGACCTTGACATGATTTTGAA
AATGGATTCTTTACAGGATATAAAAGCATTGTTAACAGGATTATTTGTACAAGATAATGTGAATAAAGAT
GCCGTCACAGATAGATTGGCTTCAGTGGAGACTGATATGCCTCTAACATTGAGACAGCATAGAATAAGTG
CGACATCATCATCGGAAGAGAGTAGTAACAAAGGTCAAAGACAGTTGACTGTATCGATTGACTCGGCAGC
TCATCATGATAACTCCACAATTCCGTTGGATTTTATGCCCAGGGATGCTCTTCATGGATTTGATTGGTCT
GAAGAGGATGACATGTCGGATGGCTTGCCCTTCCTGAAAACGGACCCCAACAATAATGGGTTCTTTGGCG
ACGGTTCTCTCTTATGTATTCTTCGATCTATTGGCTTTAAACCGGAAAATTACACGAACTCTAACGTTAA
CAGGCTCCCGACCATGATTACGGATAGATACACGTTGGCTTCTAGATCCACAACATCCCGTTTACTTCAA
AGTTATCTCAATAATTTTCACCCCTACTGCCCTATCGTGCACTCACCGACGCTAATGATGTTGTATAATA
ACCAGATTGAAATCGCGTCGAAGGATCAATGGCAAATCCTTTTTAACTGCATATTAGCCATTGGAGCCTG
GTGTATAGAGGGGGAATCTACTGATATAGATGTTTTTTACTATCAAAATGCTAAATCTCATTTGACGAGC
AAGGTCTTCGAGTCAGGTTCCATAATTTTGGTGACAGCCCTACATCTTCTGTCGCGATATACACAGTGGA
GGCAGAAAACAAATACTAGCTATAATTTTCACAGCTTTTCCATAAGAATGGCCATATCATTGGGCTTGAA
TAGGGACCTCCCCTCGTCCTTCAGTGATAGCAGCGGAGAGGGCAGAGGAAGTCTGCTAACATGCGGTGAC
GTCGAGGAGAATCCTGGCCCAGGAAGCGGAGGCGCTAGCATGCCGCAGTTTGATATCCTCTGCAAGACCC
CACCAAAGGTGTTGGTGCGTCAATTCGTGGAGCGATTTGAGAGGCCGTCGGGTGAGAAGATCGCCCTGTG
CGCTGCCGAGTTGACCTATTTGTGTTGGATGATCACTCATAATGGCACCGCGATTAAGCGCGCTACCTTT
ATGAGCTATAACACTATCATTAGCAATTCCCTGTCCTTTGACATAGTAAACAAGTCCCTGCAGTTTAAAT
ACAAGACTCAGAAGGCCACTATATTGGAGGCTTCGCTGAAAAAGTTGATCCCGGCATGGGAGTTCACGAT
CATCCCATACTACGGTCAGAAACACCAGAGCGATATTACCGATATTGTAAGCAGCCTCCAGCTGCAGTTT
GAGTCCAGCGAAGAGGCTGATAAGGGTAATAGTCACAGCAAAAAGATGCTGAAGGCACTGCTGTCCGAGG
GCGAAAGCATCTGGGAGATTACTGAGAAAATCCTGAACTCGTTTGAGTACACCAGCCGATTCACCAAGAC
GAAGACCCTGTACCAGTTCCTCTTTTTGGCAACCTTCATCAATTGTGGTCGCTTCAGTGACATCAAAAAC
GTGGACCCTAAATCGTTCAAGCTGGTGCAGAATAAGTACCTGGGTGTTATCATCCAGTGCTTGGTTACCG
AGACTAAGACCTCCGTGTCCAGGCACATTTATTTCTTCTCCGCAAGGGGTCGCATCGATCCGCTGGTATA
CTTGGATGAGTTCCTTCGGAATAGTGAACCAGTCTTGAAGCGCGTGAACAGGACGGGCAATTCCAGTAGC
AACAAGCAAGAGTACCAGCTGCTGAAGGATAATCTTGTTCGGTCGTACAACAAAGCCTTGAAGAAAAATG
CGCCATACTCGATCTTTGCAATCAAGAATGGTCCCAAGAGTCATATTGGCCGGCACCTGATGACCAGTTT
CTTGTCCATGAAGGGTCTGACTGAGCTCACAAACGTCGTTGGCAACTGGTCGGACAAGCGAGCGAGTGCC
GTCGCCCGCACGACATACACCCACCAGATCACGGCCATACCAGATCACTATTTCGCGCTGGTGTCGCGTT
ATTATGCCTATGATCCCATCAGCAAGGAGATGATCGCGCTGAAGGACGAAACCAATCCAATCGAGGAGTG
GCAGCATATCGAGCAACTTAAGGGAAGCGCTGAGGGTAGCATCCGTTACCCCGCCTGGAACGGCATCATC
AGCCAGGAGGTTCTGGATTACCTGAGCTCCTACATCAATCGCCGTATTTAACCGGTATCGATACCGTCGA
CTAAAGCCAAATAGAAAATTATTCAGTTCCTGGCTTAAGTTTTTAAAAGTGATATTATTTATTTGGTTGT
AACCAACCAAAAGAATGTAAATAACTAATACATAATTATGTTAGTTTTAAGTTAGCAACAAATTGATTTT
AGCTATATTAGCTACTTGGTTAATAAATAGAATATATTTATTTAAAGATAATTGCGTTTTTATTGTCAGG
GAGTGAGTTTGCTTAAAAACTCGTTTAGATCCACCGCATGGCATCATTGAAACAGCAAGGCTCTTACAAG
TTTTCACAAAAATCTATGAACTAGACAAAACAGTAACTGCAGAAAAAAGTCCTATATGTGCAAAAAAATG
CTTGATGATTTGTAATGAGATTGAGGAGGTTTCGAGACAGGCACCAAAGTTTTTACAAATGGATATTTCC
ACCACCGCTCTAACCAATTTGTTGAAGGAACACCCTTGGCTATCCTTTACAAGATTCGAACTGAAGTGGA
AACAGTTGTCTCTTATCATTTATGTATTAAGAGATTTTTTCACTAATTTTACCCAGAAAAAGTCACAACT
AGAACAGGATCAAAATGATCATCAAAGTTATGAAGTTAAACGATGCTCCATCATGTTAAGCGATGCAGCA
CAAAGAACTGTTATGTCTGTAAGTAGCTATATGGACAATCATAATGTCACCCCATATTTTGCCTGGAATT
GTTCTTATTACTTGTTCAATGCAGTCCTAGTACCCATAAAGACTCTACTCTCAAACTCAAAATCGAATGC
TGAGAATAACGAGACCGCACAATTATTACAACAAATTAACACTGTTCTGATGCTATTAAAAAAACTGGCC
ACTTTTAAAATCCAGACTTGTGAAAAATACATTCAAGTACTGGAAGAGGTATGTGCGCCGTTTCTGTTAT
CACAGTGTGCAATCCCATTACCGCATATCAGTTATAACAATAGTAATGGTAGCGCCATTAAAAATATTGT
CGGTTCTGCAACTATCGCCCAATACCCTACTCTTCCGGAGGAAAATGTCAACAATATCAGTGTTAAATAT
GTTTCTCCTGGCTCAGTAGGGCCTTCACCTGTGCCATTGAAATCAGGAGCAAGTTTCAGTGATCTAGTCA
AGCTGTTATCTAACCGTCCACCCTCTCGTAACTCTCCAGTGACAATACCAAGAAGCACACCTTCGCATCG
CTCAGTCACGCCTTTTCTAGGGCAACAGCAACAGCTGCAATCATTAGTGCCACTGACCCCGTCTGCTTTG
TTTGGTGGCGCCAATTTTAATCAAAGTGGGAATATTGCTGATAGCTCATTGTCCTTCACTTTCACTAACA
GTAGCAACGGTCCGAACCTCATAACAACTCAAACAAATTCTCAAGCGCTTTCACAACCAATTGCCTCCTC
TAACGTTCATGATAACTTCATGAATAATGAAATCACGGCTAGTAAAATTGATGATGGTAATAATTCAAAA
CCACTGTCACCTGGTTGGACGGACCAAACTGCGTATAACAAAGTGAACACGTCGCTAAGCGAAAGCCCGT
TTTGTCATCGCTTTTTGTCGGGTCTCAGTTGTGGATCGAAAACCCGGAGAGTAACCCCTTGACCCCTTGT
CAGTTTCCGCATGCTCCAGCCCTTGTCCTCATATTTTCCAATCGTTTTTGGCGTTTTTAGCTGCGGCCAT
TGAATGTTCAAAAATTATTGTAAACTTTTCAGACCCCCTCCGTGTGTGTGTGTGTGTGTGTGCTTCTGTG
TATGTGGAAAAGTTCGAATTCTAGTTGGGAAATCAATTAAAAGCGCTTGTTGGACTCGCACCACAACTTT
CCCTTTCGATCGCCCCTGCGGCTTGGTTCAACTGGTCAAGGCCTCTAGCTCCCGAAAACCGTCGAAAATT
GGTTTGGCACTTTTTATAGCCACCCAATATAATACCAAGTTCAGACAGAAATTGATATGGGTATTGGACT
GATCAATAACTTAAGTTCCCTCACTGAATTATCCTTAACTCTTGTGCATGCCTATTTATGTGAAAACAAT
CAAAATTACTCAATTATGTATGCACAGGTATTGAAAGCTCCCACTATTTAGTTTTTGTTTTAATTATCTG
TCTTTAGAACTTTAAATGGAAAAACATGACTTATATGTATGAACAAAAATTCCAATCGATCACTTTAGGC
GGCCGCCAATGCCAACAGAAGCATTATTTTTTTCCTTTCCCGATCTCTCAAGCACACTCAGTTGATCTCA
GTCGCAAAACTCGTTACTCACTCTTAATATTTCCTCTTCTTTGCACTTTCCTGGTGGAATGCATTCTCTA
TTTTCCTCTCCCTACTGCACATACTCTTTGAGCTCTCTAGCAGATACCCTAACAATTTCTAATCATCCAC
GAATAATAAACAAAGATTTCTAATATCTTAAACCTGTTTTATATACTTATTATTCAAAAAAAAAAGTGTG
GCAAAAAAAAAGAGCACTTCAACGTTTGTTGAACAAAGGATATAATTTTGTAAGGGTATCTAGAAGTTTT
CATGCCTCTCTTCATCCACTCTTCTCAACCTCATGCGATAGCTGCTGCGCTCTCTCGTTTATCGTTCGGT
TGAGGTTTTATAATTCTCAAATACTTTTTCCCGAAGTGGTGCCTTTAAATAGCGTATATGAGTGGAAGAC
TTTCGATGTGCAGCGTACCACAACGTTTAAGAGCTATGCTGGAAACAGCATAGCAAGTTTAAATAAGGCT
AGTCCGTTATCAACTTTGCTGGAAACAGCAAAGTGGCACCGAGTCGGTGCTTTTTTTGCTCACCTGTGAT
TGCTCCTACTCAAATACAAAAACATCAAATTTTCTGTCAATAAAGCATATTTATTTATATTTATTTTACA
GGAAAGAATTCCTTTTAAAGTGTATTTTAACCTATAATGAAAAACGATTAAAAAAAATACATAAAATAAT
TCGAAAATTTTTGAATAGCCCAGGTTGATAAAAATTCATTTCATACGTTTTATAACTTATGCCCCTAAGT
ATTTTTTGACCATAGTGTTTCAATTCTACATTAATTTTACAGAGTAGAATGAAACGCCACCTACTCAGCC
AAGAGGCGAAAAGGTTAGCTCGCCAAGCAGAGAGGGCGCCAGTGCTCACTACTTTTTATAATTCTCAACT
TCTTTTTCCAGACTCAGTTCGTATATATAGACCTATTTTCAATTTAACGTCGTGTATTCTGAGAAAGCTG
GAGTTTAAGAGCTATGCTGGAAACAGCATAGCAAGTTTAAATAAGGCTAGTCCGTTATCAACTTTGCTGG
AAACAGCAAAGTGGCACCGAGTCGGTGCTTTTTTTGCCTACCTGGAGCCTGAGAGTTGTTCAATAAAATA
AAAATGTTTCGTTTTTTTGCTTTCGCCAGTATTTATTATTTTTCATCAATATGTATTCAATTTGGTATGT
ATTTACGCGTGGCTTGCTGTTCTTCGCGTTCAAAATCTCCAGCTCCATTTTGCTTTCGGTGCGCTTGCAA
TCAGTACTGTCCAAAATCGAAAATCGCCGAACCGTAGTGTGACCGTGCGGGGCTCTGCGAAAATAAACTT
TTTTAGGTATATGGCCACACACGGGGAAAGCACAGTGGATTATATGTATTAATATATTATGCAGGTTTTC
ATTACTTATCCAGATGTAAGCCCACTTAAAGCGATTTAACAATTATTTGCCGAAAGAGTATAAACAAATT
TCACATAAAAATGGATTAAGAAAAGCTTGTGTAAGATTATGCGCAGCGTTGCCAGATAGCTCCATTTAAA
ACACTTCAAAAACAATAAGTTTAGAAAATATATACATAAATAGCAGTCGTTGCCGCAACGCTCAACACAT
CACACTTTTAAAACACCCTTTACCTACACAGAATTACTTTTTAAATTTCCAGTCAAGCTGCGAGTTTCAA
AATTATAGCCGGTAGAGAAGACAGTGCTATTTCAAAAGCAAACTAACAAGGGTCTTAAATTTCAAAACAC
CAATCCTAACAAGCCTTGGACTTTTGTAAGTTTAGATCAAAGGTGGCATTGCATTCAATGTCATGGTAAG
AAGTAGGTCGTCTAGGTAGAAATCCTCATTCAGCCGGTCAAGTCAGTACGAGAAAGGTCTCAATTTGAAA
TTGTCTTAAAAATATTTTATTGTTTTGTACTGTGGTGAGTTTAAACGAAAAACACAAAAAAAAAGTGATA
CACAGAAATCATAAAAAATTTTAATACAAGGTATTCGTACGTATCAAAAACATTTCGGCACAATTTTTTT
TCTCTGTACTAAAGTGTTACGAACACTACGGTATTTTTTAGTGATTTTCAACGGACACCGAAGGTATATA
AACAGCGTTCGCGAACGGTCGCCTTCAAAACCAATTGACATTTGCAGCAGCAAGTACAAGTAGAAAGTAA
AGCGCAATCAGCGAAAAATTTATACTTAATTGTTGGTGATTAAAGTACAATTAAAAGAACATTCTCGAAA
GTCACAAGAAACGTAAGTTTTTAACTCGCTGTTACCAATTAGTAATAAGAGCAACAAGACGTTGAGTAAT
TTCAAGAAAAACTGCATTTCAAGGTCTTTGTTCGGCCATTTTTTTTTTATTCAACGCTCTACGTAATTAC
AAAATAAGAAATTGGCAGCCACGCATCTTGTTTTCCCAATGAATTGGCATCAAAACGCAAACAAATCTAT
AAATAAAACTTGCGTGTTGATTTTCGCCAAGATTTATTGGCAAATTGTGAAATTCGCAGTGACGCATTTG
AAAATTCGAGAAATCACGAACGCACTCGAGCATTTGTGTGCATGTTATTAGTTAGTTGTTTAGTTAATTG
AAGTATTTTACCAACGAAATCCACTTATTTTTAGCTGAAATAGAGTAGGTTGCTTAAACAAAGCCACGTC
TGAAAATTTCTTATTGCTTGTAGTTGTGACGTCACCATATACACACAAAATAATGTGTATGCATGCGTTT
CAGCTGTGTATATATACATGCACACACTCGCATTATGAAAACGATGACGAGCAACGGAACAGGTTTCTCA
ACTACCTTTGTTCCTGTTTCTTCGCTTTCCTTTGTTCCAATATTCGTAGAGGGTTAATAGGGGTTTCTCA
ACAAAGTTGGCGTCGATAAATAAGTTTCCCATTTTTATTCCCCAGCCAGGAAGTTAGTTTCAATAGTTTT
GTAATTTCAACGAAACTCATTTGATTTCGTACTAATTTTCCACATCTCTATTTTCTGCCCGCAGAATAAT
CCAACTGAATAGGGAATTGGGAACTTAAAAAAAAAAATCAAAATGAGCGGTACCGATCGCAGCCCCCCCA
AGAAGAAGCGCAAGGTGGAGTTCGGATCCGGTGGCGGCGGAAGTGGAGGTGGAGGCTCGATGGTGTCCAA
GGGCGAGGAGCTGATCAAGGAGAACATGCACATGAAGCTGTACATGGAGGGCACCGTGGACAACCACCAC
TTCAAGTGCACCTCCGAGGGCGAGGGCAAGCCCTACGAGGGCACCCAGACCATGCGCATCAAGGTGGTGG
AGGGCGGCCCCCTGCCCTTCGCCTTCGACATCCTGGCCACCTCCTTCCTGTACGGCTCCAAGACCTTCAT
CAACCACACCCAGGGCATCCCCGACTTCTTCAAGCAGTCCTTCCCCGAGGGCTTCACCTGGGAGCGCGTG
ACCACCTACGAGGACGGCGGCGTGCTGACCGCCACCCAGGACACCTCCCTGCAAGACGGCTGCCTGATCT
ACAACGTGAAGATCCGCGGCGTGAACTTCACCTCCAACGGCCCCGTGATGCAGAAGAAGACCCTGGGCTG
GGAGGCCTTCACCGAGACCCTGTACCCCGCCGACGGCGGCCTGGAGGGCCGCAACGACATGGCCCTGAAG
CTGGTGGGCGGCTCCCACCTGATCGCCAACGCCAAGACCACCTACCGCTCCAAGAAGCCCGCCAAGAACC
TGAAGATGCCCGGCGTGTACTACGTGGACTACCGCCTGGAGCGCATCAAGGAGGCCAACAACGAGACCTA
CGTGGAGCAGCACGAGGTGGCCGTGGCCCGCTACTGCGACCTGCCCTCCAAGCTGGGCCACAAGCTGAAC
TAATCTAGAATTAATTAACTAAGCCAGTCGGCAATCGGACGCCTTCGAAACATGCAACACTAATGTTTAA
TTCAGATTTCAGCAGAGACAAGCTAAAACACCGACGAGTTGTAATCATTTCTGTGCGCCAGCATATATTT
CTTATATACAACGTAATACATAATTATGTAATTCTAGCATCTCCCCAACACTCACATACAAACAAACAAA
AAATACAAACACACAAAACGTATTTACCCGCACGCATCCTTGGCGAGGTTGAGTATGAAACAAAAACAAA
ACTTAATTTAGAGCAAAGTAATTACACGAATAAATTTAATAAAAAAAAACTATAATAAAAACGCCAATCA
TGTTATTTCCAAAAAAAAAAAAAAAAAAACTAGACGAGATGTTTGCGCTTGTGTCGATGAATGTAAAGAA
TTGCAACTACATAGATGGTAATTAATTTCAGCTGTAAGAAGTACAAGTTTTTCATAATTGTGAGAAAAGT
GCAGTAGTATCGCTTAAAGTTCAGTTTTAATCAGGGCATTTAGCAGCTCGAACCCAATGTATTTGTAAGC
CCAATAAACGTGTAAATGCCTAGAGCAAAATATCACAACTGTAGCTTTTCATCCGAAAGATAATAATGAA
TAGACTGACCTGACGTTTTTCAAAATGCGACTAGTGGCCTAATTCTAGTATGTATGTAAGTTAATAAAAC
CCATTTTTGCGGAAAGTAGATAAAAAAAACATTTTTTTTTTTTACTGCACTGGATATCATTGAACTTATC
TGATCAGTTTTAAATTTACTTCGATCCAAGGGTATTTGATGTACCAGGTTCTTTCGATTACCTCTCACTC
AAAATGACATTCCACTCAAAGTCAGCGCTGTTTGCCTCCTTCTCTGTCCACAGAAATATCGCCGTCTCTT
TCGCCGCTGCGTCCGCTATCTCTTTCGCCACCGTTTGTAGCGTTACGTAGCGTCAATGTCCGCCTTCAGT
TGCATTTTGTCAGCGGTTTCGTGACGAAGCTCCAAGCGGTTTACGCCATCAATTAAACACAAAGTGCTGT
GCCAAAACTCCTCTCGCTTCTTATTTTTGTTTGTTTTTTGAGTGATTGGGGTGGTGATTGGTTTTGGGTG
GGTAAGCAGGGGAAAGTGTGAAAAATCCCGGCAATGGGCCAAGAGGATCAGGAGCTATTAATTCGCGGAG
GCAGCAAACACCCATCTGCCGAGCATCTGAACAATGTGAGTAGTACATGTGCATACATCTTAAGTTCACT
TGATCTATAGGAACTGCGATTGCAACATCAAATTGTCTGCGGCGTGAGAACTGCGACCCACAAAAATCCC
AAACCGCAATTGCACAAACAAATAGTGACACGAAACAGATTATTCTGGTAGCTGTTCTCGCTATATAAGA
CAATTTTTGAGATCATATCATGATCAAGACATCTAAAGGCATTCATTTTCGACTATATTCTTTTTTACAA
AAAATATAACAACCAGATATTTTAAGCTGATCCTAGATGCACAAAAAATAAATAAAAGTATAAACCTACT
TCGTAGGATACTTCGGGGTACTTTTTGTTCGGGGTTAGATGAGCATAACGCTTGTAGTTGATATTTGAGA
TCCCCTATCATTGCAGGGTGACAGCGGAGCGGCTTCGCAGAGCTGCATTAACCAGGGCTTCGGGCAGGCC
AAAAACTACGGCACGCTCCGGCCACCCAGTCCGCCGGAGGACTCCGGTTCAGGGAGCGGCCAACTAGCCG
AGAACCTCACCTATGCCTGGCACAATATGGACATCTTTGGGGCGGTCAATCAGCCGGGCTCCGGATGGCG
GCAGCTGGTCAACCGGACACGCGGACTATTCTGCAACGAGCGACACATACCGGCGCCCAGGAAACATTTG
CTCAAGAACGGTGAGTTTCTATTCGCAGTCGGCTGATCTGTGTGAAATCTTAATAAAGGGTCCAATTACC
AATTTGAAACTCAGTTTGCGGCGTGGCCTATCCGGGCGAACTTTTGGCCGTGATGGGCAGTTCCGGTGCC
GGAAAGACGACCCTGCTGAATGCCCTTGCCTTTCGATCGCCGCAGGGCATCCAAGTATCGCCATCCGGGA
TGCGACTGCTCAATGGCCAACCTGTGGACGCCAAGGAGATGCAGGCCAGGTGCGCCTATGTCCAGCAGGA
TGACCTCTTTATCGGCTCCCTAACGGCCAGGGAACACCTGATTTTCCAAGCCATGGTGCGGATGCCACGA
CATCTGACCTATCGGCAGCGAGTGGCCCGCGTGGATCAGGTGATCCAGGAGCTTTCGCTCAGCAAATGTC
AGCACACGATCATCGGTGTGCCCGGCAGGGTGAAAGGTCTGTCCGGCGGAGAAAGGAAGCGTCTGGCATT
CGCCTCCGAGGCTCTAACCGATCCGCCGCTTCTGATCTGCGATGAGCCCACCTCCGGACTGGACTCCTTT
ACCGCCCACAGCGTCGTCCAGGTGCTGAAGAAGCTGTCGCAGAAGGGCAAGACCGTCATCCTGACCATTC
ATCAGCCGTCTTCCGAGCTGTTTGAGCTCTTTGACAAGATCCTTCTGATGGCCGAGGGCAGGGTAGCTTT
CTTGGGCACTCCCAGCGAAGCCGTCGACTTCTTTTCCTAGTGAGTTCGATGTGTTTATTAAGGGTATCTA
GTATTACATAACATCTCAACTCCTATCCAGCGTGGGTGCCCAGTGTCCTACCAACTACAATCCGGCGGAC
TTTTACGTACAGGTGTTGGCCGTTGTGCCCGGACGGGAGATCGAGTCCCGTGATCGGATCGCCAAGATAT
GCGACAATTTTGCCATTAGCAAAGTAGCCCGGGATATGGAGCAGTTGTTGGCCACCAAAAATCTGGAGAA
GCCACTGGAGCAGCCGGAGAATGGGTACACCTACAAGGCCACCTGGTTCATGCAGTTCCGGGCGGTCCTG
TGGCGATCCTGGCTGTCGGTGCTCAAGGAACCACTCCTCGTAAAAGTGCGACTTATTCAGACAACGGTGA
GTGGTTCCAGTGGAAACAAATGATATAACGCTTACAATTCTTGGAAACAAATTCGCTAGATTTTAGATAG
AATTGCCTGATTCCACACCCTTCTTAGTTTTTTTCAATGAGATGTATAGTTTATAGTTTTGCAGAAGATA
AATAAATTTCATTTAACTCGCGAATATTAATGAGATGCGAGTAACATTTTAATTTGCAGATGGTTGCCAT
CTTGATTGGCCTCATCTTTTTGGGCCAACAACTCACGCAAGTGGGTGTGATGAATATCAACGGAGCCATC
TTCCTCTTCCTGACCAACATGACCTTTCAAAACGTCTTTGCCACGATAAATGTAAGTCATGTTTAGAATA
CATTTGCATTTCAATAATTTACTAACTTTCTAATGAATCGATTCGATTTAGGTGTTCACCTCAGAGCTGC
CAGTTTTTATGAGGGAGGCCCGAAGTCGACTTTATCGCTGTGACACATACTTTCTGGGCAAAACGATTGC
CGAATTGCCGCTTTTTCTCACAGTGCCACTGGTCTTCACGGCGATTGCCTATCCGATGATCGGACTGCGG
GCCGGAGTGCTGCACTTCTTCAACTGCCTGGCGCTGGTCACTCTGGTGGCCAATGTGTCAACGTCCTTCG
GATATCTAATATCCTGCGCCAGCTCCTCGACCTCGATGGCGCTGTCTGTGGGTCCGCCGGTTATCATACC
ATTCCTGCTCTTTGGCGGCTTCTTCTTGAACTCGGGCTCGGTGCCAGTATACCTCAAATGGTTGTCGTAC
CTCTCATGGTTCCGTTACGCCAACGAGGGTCTGCTGATTAACCAATGGGCGGACGTGGAGCCGGGCGAAA
TTAGCTGCACATCGTCGAACACCACGTGCCCCAGTTCGGGCAAGGTCATCCTGGAGACGCTTAACTTCTC
CGCCGCCGATCTGCCGCTGGACTACGTGGGTCTGGCCATTCTCATCGTGAGCTTCCGGGTGCTCGCATAT
CTGGCTCTAAGACTTCGGGCCCGACGCAAGGAGTAGCCGACATATATCCGAAATAACTGCTTGTTTTTTT
TTTTTACCATTATTACCATCGTGTTTACTGTTTATTGCCCCCTCAAAAAGCTAATGTAATTATATTTGTG
CCAATAAAAACAAGATATGACCTATAGAATACAAGTATTTCCCCTTCGAACATCCCCACAAGTAGACTTT
GGATTTGTCTTCTAACCAAAAGACTTACACACCTGCATACCTTACATCAAAAACTCGTTTATCGCTACAT
AAAACACCGGGATATATTTTTTATATACATACTTTTCAAATCGCGCGCCCTCTTCATAATTCACCTCCAC
CACACCACGTTTCGTAGTTGCTCTTTCGCTGTCTCCCACCCGCTCTCCGCAACACATTCACCTTTTGTTC
GACGACCTTGGAGCGACTGTCGTTAGTTCCGCGCGATTCGGTTCGCTCAAATGGTTCCGAGTGGTTCATT
TCGTCTCAATAGAAATTAGTAATAAATATTTGTATGTACAATTTATTTGCTCCAATATATTTGTATATAT
TTCCCTCACAGCTATATTTATTCTAATTTAATATTATGACTTTTTAAGGTAATTTTTTGTGACCTGTTCG
GAGTGATTAGCGTTACAATTTGAACTGAAAGTGACATCCAGTGTTTGTTCCTTGTGTAGATGCATCTCAA
AAAAATGGTGGGCATAATAGTGTTGTTTATATATATCAAAAATAACAACTATAATAATAAGAATACATTT
AATTTAGAAAATGCTTGGATTTCACTGGAACTAGAATTAATTCGGCTGCTGCTCTAAACGACGCATTTCG
TACTCCAAAGTACGAATTTTTTCCCTCAAGCTCTTATTTTCATTAAACAATGAACAGGACCTAACGCACA
GTCACGTTATTGTTTACATAAATGATTTTTTTTACTATTCAAACTTACTCTGTTTGTGTACTCCCACTGG
TATAGCCTTCTTTTATCTTTTCTGGTTCAGGCTCTATCACTTTACTAGGTACGGCATCTGCGTTGAGTCG
CCTCCTTTTAAATGTCTGACCTTTTGCAGGTGCAGCCTTCCACTGCGAATCATTAAAGTGGGTATCACAA
ATTTGGGAGTTTTCACCAAGGCTGCACCCAAGGCTCTGCTCCCACAATTTTCTCTTAATAGCACACTTCG
GCACGTGAATTAATTTTACTCCAGTCACAGCTTTGCAGCAAAATTTGCAATATTTCATTTTTTTTTATTC
CACGTAAGGGTTAATGTTTTCAAAAAAAAATTCGTCCGCACACAACCTTTCCTCTCAACAAGCAAACGTG
CACTGAATTTAAGTGTATACTTCGGTAAGCTTCGGCTATCGACGGGACCACCTTATGTTATTTCATCATG
GGCCAGACCCACGTAGTCCAGCGGCAGATCGGCGGCGGAGAAGTTAAGCGTCTCCAGGATGACCTTGCCC
GAACTGGGGCACGTGGTGTTCGACGATGTGCAGCTAATTTCGCCCGGCTCCACGTCCGCCCATTGGTTAA
TCAGCAGACCCTCGTTGGCGTAACGGAACCATGAGAGGTACGACAACCATTTGAGGTATACTGGCACCGA
GCCCGAGTTCAAGAAGAAGGCGTTTTTCCATAGGCTCCGCCCCCCTGACGAGCATCACAAAAATCGACGC
TCAAGTCAGAGGTGGCGAAACCCGACAGGACTATAAAGATACCAGGCGTTTCCCCCTGGAAGCTCCCTCG
TGCGCTCTCCTGTTCCGACCCTGCCGCTTACCGGATACCTGTCCGCCTTTCTCCCTTCGGGAAGCGTGGC
GCTTTCTCATAGCTCACGCTGTAGGTATCTCAGTTCGGTGTAGGTCGTTCGCTCCAAGCTGGGCTGTGTG
CACGAACCCCCCGTTCAGCCCGACCGCTGCGCCTTATCCGGTAACTATCGTCTTGAGTCCAACCCGGTAA
GACACGACTTATCGCCACTGGCAGCAGCCACTGGTAACAGGATTAGCAGAGCGAGGTATGTAGGCGGTGC
TACAGAGTTCTTGAAGTGGTGGCCTAACTACGGCTACACTAGAAGAACAGTATTTGGTATCTGCGCTCTG
CTGAAGCCAGTTACCTTCGGAAAAAGAGTTGGTAGCTCTTGATCCGGCAAACAAACCACCGCTGGTAGCG
GTGGTTTTTTTGTTTGCAAGCAGCAGATTACGCGCAGAAAAAAAGGATCTCAAGAAGATCCTTTGATCTT
TTCTACGGGGTCTGACGCTCAGTGGAACGAAAACTCACGTTAAGGGATTTTGGTCATGAGATTATCAAAA
AGGATCTTCACCTAGATCCTTTTAAATTAAAAATGAAGTTTTAAATCAATCTAAAGTATATATGAGTAAA
CTTGGTCTGACAGTTACCAATGCTTAATCAGTGAGGCACCTATCTCAGCGATCTGTCTATTTCGTTCATC
CATAGTTGCCTGACTCCCCGTCGTGTAGATAACTACGATACGGGAGGGCTTACCATCTGGCCCCAGTGCT
GCAATGATACCGCGAGACCCACGCTCACCGGCTCCAGATTTATCAGCAATAAACCAGCCAGCCGGAAGGG
CCGAGCGCAGAAGTGGTCCTGCAACTTTATCCGCCTCCATCCAGTCTATTAATTGTTGCCGGGAAGCTAG
AGTAAGTAGTTCGCCAGTTAATAGTTTGCGCAACGTTGTTGCCATTGCTACAGGCATCGTGGTGTCACGC
TCGTCGTTTGGTATGGCTTCATTCAGCTCCGGTTCCCAACGATCAAGGCGAGTTACATGATCCCCCATGT
TGTGCAAAAAAGCGGTTAGCTCCTTCGGTCCTCCGATCGTTGTCAGAAGTAAGTTGGCCGCAGTGTTATC
ACTCATGGTTATGGCAGCACTGCATAATTCTCTTACTGTCATGCCATCCGTAAGATGCTTTTCTGTGACT
GGTGAGTACTCAACCAAGTCATTCTGAGAATAGTGTATGCGGCGACCGAGTTGCTCTTGCCCGGCGTCAA
TACGGGATAATACCGCGCCACATAGCAGAACTTTAAAAGTGCTCATCATTGGAAAACGTTCTTCGGGGCG
AAAACTCTCAAGGATCTTACCGCTGTTGAGATCCAGTTCGATGTAACCCACTCGTGCACCCAACTGATCT
TCAGCATCTTTTACTTTCACCAGCGTTTCTGGGTGAGCAAAAACAGGAAGGCAAAATGCCGCAAAAAAGG
GAATAAGGGCGACACGGAAATGTTGAATACTCATACTCTTCCTTTTTCAATATTATTGAAGCATTTATCA
GGGTTATTGTCTCATGAGCGGATACATATTTGAATGTATTTAGAAAAATAAACAAATAGGGGTTCCGCGC
ACATTTCCCCGAAAAGTGCCACCTGACGTCTAAGAAACCATTATTATCATGACATTAACCTATAAAAATA
GGCGTATCACGAGGCCCTTTCGTCTCGCGCGTTTCGGTGATGACGGTGAAAACCTCTGACACATGCAGCT
CCCGGAGACGGTCACAGCTTGTCTGTAAGCGGATGCCGGGAGCAGACAAGCCCGTCAGGGCGCGTCAGCG
GGTGTTGGCGGGTGTCGGGGCTGGCTTAACTATGCGGCATCAGAGCAGATTGTACTGAGAGTGCACCATA
TCGACATGCCCGCCGTGACCGTCGAGAACCCGCTGACGCTGCCCCGCGTATCCGCACCCGCCGACGCCGT
CGCACGTCCCGTGCTCACCGTGACCACCGCGCCCAGCGGTTTCGAGGGCGAGGGCTTCCCGGTGCGCCGC
GCGTTCGCCGGGATCAACTACCGCCACCTCGACCCGTTCATCATGATGGACCAGATGGGTGAGGTGGAGT
ACGCGCCCGGGGAGCCCAAGGGCACGCCCTGGCACCCGCACCGCGGCTTCGAGACCGTGACCTACATCGT
CGATATGCGGTGTGAAATACCGCACCGAATCGCGCGGAACTAACGACAGTCGCTCCAAGGTCGTCGAACA
AAAGGTGAATGTGTTGCGGAGAGCGGGTGGGAGACAGCGAAAGAGCAACTACGAAACGTGGTGTGGTGGA
GGTGAATTATGAAGAGGGCGCGCGATTTGAAAAGTATGTATATAAAAAATATATCCCGGTGTTTTATGTA
GCGATAAACGAGTTTTTGATGTAAGGTATGCAGGTGTGTAAGTCTTTTGGTTAGAAGACAAATCCAAAGT
CTACTTGTGGGGATGTTCGAAGGGGAAATACTTGTATTCTATAGGTCATATCTTGTTTTTATTGGCACAA
ATATAATTACATTAGCTTTTTGAGGGGGCAATAAACAGTAAACACGATGGTAATAATGGTAAAAAAAAAA
AACAAGCAGTTATTTCGGATATATGTCGGCTACTCCTTGCGTCGGGCCCGAAGTCTTAGAGCCAGATATG
CGAGCACCCGGAAGCTCACGATGAGAATGGCCAGAC
